>Addgene plasmid #89354 | pAsCpf1(TATV)(BB) (pY221) | addgene full sequence | sequence record 182593 | Addgene Partial NGS Result
CCCCCCGCCCCCATCGCTGCACAAAATAATTAAAAAATAAATAAATACAAAATTGGGGGTGGGGAGGGGG
GGGAGATGGGGAGAGTGAAGCAGAACGTGGGGCTCACCTCGACCATGGTAATAGCGATGACTAATACGTA
GATGTACTGCCAAGTAGGAAAGTCCCATAAGGTCATGTACTGGGCACAATGCCAGGCGGGCCATTTACCG
TCATTGACGTCAATAGGGGGCGTACTTGGCATATGATACACTTGATGTACTGCCAAGTGGGCAGTTTACC
GTAAATACTCCACCCATTGACGTCAATGGAAAGTCCCTATTGGCGTTACTATTGACGTCAATGGGCGGGG
GTCGTTGGGCGGTCAGCCAGGCGGGCCATTTACCGTAAGTTATGTAACGGGTACCCGCGTATATCTGGCC
CGTACATCGCGAAGCAGCGCAAAACGCCTAACCCTAAGCAGATTCTTCATGCAATAGAAAAAAAGGTCTT
CTCGAAGACCCATCTACAAGAGTAGAAATTACGGTGTTTCGTCCTTTCCACAAGATATATAAAGCCAAGA
AATCGAAATACTTTCAAGTTACGGTAAGCATATGATAGTCCATTTTAAAACATAATTTTAAAACTGCAAA
CTACCCAAGAAATTATTACTTTCTACGTCACGTATTTTGTACTAATATCTTTGTGTTTACAGTCAAATTA
ATTCCAATTATCTCTCTAACAGCCTTGTATCGTATATGCAAATATGAAGGAATCATGGGAAATAGGCCCT
CTCTAGAGGCCGCAGGAACCCCTAGTGATGGAGTTGGCCACTCCCTCTCTGCGCGCTCGCTCGCTCACTG
AGGCCGGGCGACCAAAGGTCGCCCGACGCCCGGGCGGCCTCAGTGAGCGAGCGAGCGCGCAGCTGCCTGC
AGGACATGTGAGCAAAAGGCCAGCAAAAGGCCAGGAACCGTAAAAAGGCCGCGTTGCTGGCGTTTTTCCA
TAGGCTCCGCCCCCCTGACGAGCATCACAAAAATCGACGCTCAAGTCAGAGGTGGCGAAACCCGACAGGA
CTATAAAGATACCAGGCGTTTCCCCCTGGAAGCTCCCTCGTGCGCTCTCCTGTTCCGACCCTGCCGCTTA
CCGGATACCTGTCCGCCTTTCTCCCTTCGGGAAGCGTGGCGCTTTCTCATAGCTCACGCTGTAGGTATCT
CAGTTCGGTGTAGGTCGTTCGCTCCAAGCTGGGCTGTGTGCACGAACCCCCCGTTCAGCCCGACCGCTGC
GCCTTATCCGGTAACTATCGTCTTGAGTCCAACCCGGTAAGACACGACTTATCGCCACTGGCAGCAGCCA
CTGGTAACAGGATTAGCAGAGCGAGGTATGTAGGCGGTGCTACAGAGTTCTTGAAGTGGTGGCCTAACTA
CGGCTACACTAGAAGAACAGTATTTGGTATCTGCGCTCTGCTGAAGCCAGTTACCTTCGGAAAAAGAGTT
GGTAGCTCTTGATCCGGCAAACAAACCACCGCTGGTAGCGGTGGTTTTTTTGTTTGCAAGCAGCAGATTA
CGCGCAGAAAAAAAGGATCTCAAGAAGATCCTTTGATCTTTTCTACGGGGTCTGACGCTCAGTGGAACGA
AAACTCACGTTAAGGGATTTTGGTCATGAGATTATCAAAAAGGATCTTCACCTAGATCCTTTTAAATTAA
AAATGAAGTTTTAAATCAATCTAAAGTATATATGAGTAAACTTGGTCTGACAGTTACCAATGCTTAATCA
GTGAGGCACCTATCTCAGCGATCTGTCTATTTCGTTCATCCATAGTTGCCTGACTCCCCGTCGTGTAGAT
AACTACGATACGGGAGGGCTTACCATCTGGCCCCAGTGCTGCAATGATACCGCGGCTTCCACGCTCACCG
GCTCCAGATTTATCAGCAATAAACCAGCCAGCCGGAAGGGCCGAGCGCAGAAGTGGTCCTGCAACTTTAT
CCGCCTCCATCCAGTCTATTAATTGTTGCCGGGAAGCTAGAGTAAGTAGTTCGCCAGTTAATAGTTTGCG
CAACGTTGTTGCCATTGCTACAGGCATCGTGGTGTCACGCTCGTCGTTTGGTATGGCTTCATTCAGCTCC
GGTTCCCAACGATCAAGGCGAGTTACATGATCCCCCATGTTGTGCAAAAAAGCGGTTAGCTCCTTCGGTC
CTCCGATCGTTGTCAGAAGTAAGTTGGCCGCAGTGTTATCACTCATGGTTATGGCAGCACTGCATAATTC
TCTTACTGTCATGCCATCCGTAAGATGCTTTTCTGTGACTGGTGAGTACTCAACCAAGTCATTCTGAGAA
TAGTGTATGCGGCGACCGAGTTGCTCTTGCCCGGCGTCAATACGGGATAATACCGCGCCACATAGCAGAA
CTTTAAAAGTGCTCATCATTGGAAAACGTTCTTCGGGGCGAAAACTCTCAAGGATCTTACCGCTGTTGAG
ATCCAGTTCGATGTAACCCACTCGTGCACCCAACTGATCTTCAGCATCTTTTACTTTCACCAGCGTTTCT
GGGTGAGCAAAAACAGGAAGGCAAAATGCCGCAAAAAAGGGAATAAGGGCGACACGGAAATGTTGAATAC
TCATACTCTTCCTTTTTCAATATTATTGAAGCATTTATCAGGGTTATTGTCTCATGAGCGGATACATATT
TGAATGTATTTAGAAAAATAAACAAATAGGGGTTCCGCGCACATTTCCCCGAAAAGTGCCACCTGACGTC
TAAGAAACCATTATTATCATGACATTAACCTATAAAAATAGGCGTATCACGAGGCCCTTTCGTCTCGCGC
GTTTCGGTGATGACGGTGAAAACCTCTGACACATGCAGCTCCCGGAGACGGTCACAGCTTGTCTGTAAGC
GGATGCCGGGAGCAGACAAGCCCGTCAGGGCGCGTCAGCGGGTGTTGGCGGGTGTCGGGGCTGGCTTAAC
TATGCGGCATCAGAGCAGATTGTACTGAGAGTGCACCATAAAATTGTAAACGTTAATATTTTGTTAAAAT
TCGCGTTAAATTTTTGTTAAATCAGCTCATTTTTTAACCAATAGACCGAAATCGGCAAAATCCCTTATAA
ATCAAAAGAATAGCCCGAGATAGAGT
[37 nt withheld, positions 3107-3143]
AAAGAACGTGGACTCCAACGTCAAAGG
[141 nt withheld, positions 3171-3311]
G
[46 nt withheld, positions 3313-3358]
A
[95 nt withheld, positions 3360-3454]
TATGCGGTGTGAAATACCGCACAGATGCGTAAGGAGAAAATACCGCATCAGGCGCCCCTGCAGGCAGCTG
CGCGCTCGCTCGCTCACTGAGGCCGCCCGGGCAAAGCCCGGGCGTCGGGCGACCTTTGGTCGCCCGGCCT
CAGTGAGCGAGCGAGCGCGCAGAGAGGGAGTGGCCAACTCCATCACTAGGGGTTCCTGCGGCCGCTCCCC
AGCATGCCTGCTATTCTCTTCCCAATCCTCCCCCTTGCTGTCCTGCCCCACCCCACCCCCCAGAATAGAA
TGACACCTACTCAGACAATGCGATGCAATTTCCTCATTTTATTAGGAAAGGACAGTGGGAGTGGCACCTT
CCAGGGTCAAGGAAGGCACGGGGGAGGGGCAAACAACAGATGGCTGGCAACTAGAAGGCACAGTCGAGGC
TGATCAGCGAGCTCTAGGAATTCTTAGGCATAGTCGGGGACATCATATGGGTATGCATAATCAGGCACGT
CGTAGGGATAAGCGTAATCTGGAACATCGTATGGGTAGGATCCCTTTTTCTTTTTTGCCTGGCCGGCCTT
TTTCGTGGCCGCCGGCCTTTTGTTGCGCAGCTCCTGGATGTAGGCCAGCCAGTCCTGATTGGAGATGCCG
TTCTGCAGCTTCAGATCCTTGCTCTCCTTCAGGTGATTCAGCAGCAGCTGGCCCTTCAGGGCGATGTGGT
AGGCGCCATTGGCATCGGCGTCCATGGGCCACTCTGGGTTCTGAAACCGGGAGTCGAAGCACACGCCATT
CAGATCGCGCACGGGGCTGTTGATATAGTCCTCGCCTGTGGCGGCATTGGAGTTCCGCATCTGCAGCACG
CTGCGGATCAGGGCCACCATGGTGTCGATGGCGTGAGAATCGTCATTCTCCAGCAGCTTTGGCAGGATGT
TGGAGCCATCCCTGAACACGATGCCCTTCTCCTCCAGCAGGGCGATCAGCTCGTTGGCAGGATACAGGTC
CCGGTATCTGCCGGTGAATCTGTGATTCTCGATCACTGGCACGATTCTCTTGCCGGCGATGAAAGGGGTG
CCCTTGGCGTCAAACTGTGTCTCGTTCTTCTCGAACACGATATCCCATGCAGGCATAAAGCCGGGCAGGC
CCCTCTGGAAGGACAGATTTCTGTTCATCTTAAAGTGCAGGATGAAGTCGCCGGTTTTCACGTCGTAGTG
CAGAAAGTCGAAGCCCTCCAGGAAGTGCTTGCGGCTCTCGTGATTCTTGATGGTTTTCCACACGAAGGGG
TCCACGAAGCCGGTCAGGGGATCGATCTTAGATGTATATGGGGCAGGCACGTAAAACAGGAAGCCAGACT
GGGTGCCCATCTTGGCAAAGGAGGTGAACTGGTCTGTCAGCTGGTATGGGTTCAGCACGCCTCCCACTTT
CTCTGCTGGATAGTCCTTCAGCACCAGGCAATTCAGCTTATCGATCAGCATCTTCTCGAACTGCTGGTAC
ACGGCCTTCTCGGCGATGCCGGTCCTCTTGCTCTTAAAGCCGAAATTCAGGTTCTCCAGCACCACCACGG
CCTGGTAGTGGATCATCAGGTCCACGATCTCGTGGATGACCTGGCTCAGATAGCCCTGCTTCAGATCCTT
GATTGTGCCCACCACAGACCAGGCCTGCCTTGCTGCCACCCTCTCCTTCTCCCTGTTGTCCAGCTTCTTC
TGGTAATCAAACTGCTGGATGGTGTTCAGGCTCCGCTGCTCCAGGATCTTGCCGGTGGAGTCGATCACTG
TGATATAGATCAGGTTTCTCTCGCCCCGATCGATGCCGATGATAGGTGTCTCGGGGTGCTCCTTCAGGTA
GGCATTCACCCTCTGGTTGAACTTAGATGGGGAATTGGCGGCCTGATAGTTCAGTGTGATAGGCACGTGG
AAAAAGAACTTGTCGCTGGTAAAGCGCCTATCCTTGATGATCTCGTGAGACACCTCCTTGGTGATCACGT
TGGGCAGCAGGGCCCTGGCCTCATCAGACAGGTCGTGGGACAGTCTGTGATTCACATAGTCGTACAGCTC
CTGGTACAGGGTGTCGGGGATTGGGGTTTTCTGATCCTTCAGCTTCTTGTTCAGCATCTTCTCTCCCAGC
CGGTGTGCCATCCTCTTCATCCTGGACTTAGGGCGGTAGAACAGCTCGGCCTGGCCATTCAGCTTGATGC
TTGTCTTGGCCAGGTTCTCTGGAGAAAACAGACCGGTCCAATACAGTGTGTGCAGATTAGGCTTGCCGTG
GTGGCCCTTGGCAAAGTCCTTGTTATAGATCTGGAACAGGTACAGCTTGCCTGTCTCCACGGCATCCATG
ATCTCCTTCTCGGCGATTCTCTGGAAGCTGATGTGGTACAGCAGGGGATTCAGCTCGGCATAGTACTCGC
CCAGGTCCTTATACTGAGAGGATGGCCGCAGGCTAGACAGATCGATAGAGGTTGTCTTGGTATACTTGGA
CAGAAAATCCCTTGTGAAGTCGATCCACTTGCACAGGGCCTCTCTGTAGCCCTTCTGGTCGCCGGTTTTC
TTGGCGTACGCTGTCTGAAACTTCTTTGGCTCCTTCTCAGGATTGTTCAGGTCGTAGATCTCCTTTGTGA
TCTCCAGAGGCTCGATGAAATTGTTGGACAGCAGGATGGGGGTTGTGTGGGTCTGAAAGTGGGCGGTCAC
CGCCTTCAGCTGGGTGCTGCACTTTGGGATCATCTTGGCGGCATCCGGAAAGTAGTCATAGTACATCTTA
TCAAAGCCCTCGCTGGTTTTCTCTGTGGGCTCGAAGCTGAGGGCCTTATACCTGCCCTTCTGCTTTGGCA
TGATGCCCAGATAGTACAGGCCGTTCTTCACAAACAGGATGGCGCCCCGGTTCTTCTCCACATTCACGTC
CCAGCCCCGGGCCAGTGTAGGCATCTGAAAGTTCAGCTTGAACTTCTCCACGGAGTAGGGCTTCTTGGTG
GCATAATTTCTGGCCTTGTTGTAGAAGCTCAGAGAAGGCTCCATCTCCAGCTTGATGCCGGTCAGCCGGG
CAGAGAACTCGGGGTCCACCTCGTTGGACTCATCCACGGCAAACCAGTCCAGCAGGTGGTACAGGCCCAG
CAGGCTGTCCAGCTGAGACTTCAGGATCTCCTTCTCCTCCTGCTTCTTCAGGGTTGTAGGCAGTGGCTGA
TCCAGGGCGGCGTGTGCGTGGGACAGGATCTCGCTGGTTTTCTGCTTGAAGGCCTCGCTCAGCTCCTTGC
CTGCGGCAGAGATGATCTCCTGCAGGTTGATATCCTCGTGCTTCAGGCTGCGCTGCACCTTCTCCTTGGC
AGACTTGGTGATCTTGCCTGTCAGCTCGGAGATTCTCCGCTCATACAGGGCATTCCTCAGTGTATCCCAG
TGGTCGCACAGGGCGCTGCTGATTGTCTCCAGCTTCTTGTGGCTGATGAAGATGTGTGTCAGGTCGATGC
TGTTCAGCTCGTTAAACAGGGCCTCGGCTGTCTCCAGCACGTTCTCGTTTCTCAGCAGTGTCTTGTACTT
GCAGAAGGACTGGATCACTTCCTCGTCGCTCTTAAACTCCTCCAGGATGAAAGACAGGGTGTTCCTATCG
GACAGGATCTGCTTAAACAGGGGGATGAATCTGTGTGGCAGGGAGGCGATGATGTGGGCTGTCTCATCAT
TCTTCTGGATGGCCAGATTCAGCACCTCGTTCAGGCCCTTGATCTTCTCGGTGCCTGCCTCCCGAGAGAT
TCCTCCCAGCAGCTGGTTATACAGGTCGATCTGGGTCTGTGTCAGCAGCTGGTTATAAAAAGGGAAGGAA
AACACCTCCTCGATGGAGGTGCTCACGAAGATGCCGATGGCCTTCTTCACGTTCTCAAAGTGCTCCCGCA
GGCTGGGCACGGCGGTGATCAGGCGTGTGAAGATGTGACAATTCTCCTTAAACTTGGGGAAGTTGTCCTG
CACGATGCGGTGTGGGATGGCTGTGCTGATATCCTCGGCGCTGAACACGTTCTTCCTGTTCTCATAAAAG
CCGGAGAAGTAGGTTGTAAACTTGTCGAAGCTCCGCAGCAGGGCGTTCTCGTGCTCGGTTGTGGTCACGG
TGCCCAGCTGCTTCAGCACCTTGCCATTAAACAGCTCGGCCTTGAACAGGCCCTTGTAGATCTCGGCGTG
TCTCTTATTGATGGCATCGGTCAGGTTGTCTGTCCGGCCGATGAAGTAGTCGTGGATGGCATTGCGATAT
GTGGCCTGCTCCTCGATCAGGGCGTTCCTTGTCTCCTCGGTTTTCTCCTTTCTATAGGAGTCGATGGCGG
CGCTCAGGTTCTCCCAATCCAGCTGCACCAGCTGCAGGCACTGGTCGGCATAGGTCTTGTAGATCCGATC
GATGATGGGCTTCAGCTCCTTGTAGTGATCATTGCGGGCCTTGTCCTCCTCGATGAAGCCCTGCTCCTGG
ATGTGCTTCAGGGTCTTGCCCTGTGGGATCAGCTCAAACCGCAGTGTCTTGCTCACCTGATACAGGTTGG
TAAAGCCCTCGAACTGTGTGGCTGCTGGGACTCCGTGGATACCGACCTTCCGCTTCTTCTTTGGGGCCAT
GGTGGCAAGCTTAAGTTTAAACGCTAGCCGGTCCAACCTGAAAAAAAGTGATTTCAGGCAGGTGCTCCAG
GTAATTAAACATTAATACCCCACCAACCAACCATCCCTTAAACCCTTACCTCTTGCTCAGCTAATTACAG
CCCGGAGGAGAAGGGCCGTCCCGCCCGCTCACCTGTGGGAGTAACGCGGTCAGTCAGAGCCGGGGCGGGC
GGCGCGAGGCGGCGGCGGAGCGGGGCACGGGGCGAAGGCAGCGCGCAGCGACTCCCGCCCGCCGCGCGCT
TCGCTTTTTATAGGGCCGCCGCCGCCGCCGCCTCGCCATAAAAGGAAACTTTCGGAGCGCGCCGCTCTGA
TTGGCTGCCGCCGCACCTCTCCGCCTCGCCCCGCCCCGCCCCTCGCCCCGCCCCGCCCCGCCTGGCGCGC
GCCCCCCCCCC
Features (pLannotate 1.2.2; 18 found; start..end, strand, type, name):
    114..399     -  enhancer       CMV enhancer: human cytomegalovirus immediate early enhancer; contains an 18-bp deletion relative to the standard CMV enhancer
    531..771     -  promoter       U6 promoter: RNA polymerase III promoter for human U6 snRNA
    819..846     -  repeat_region  AAV2 ITR (fragment): inverted terminal repeat of adeno-associated virus serotype 2 inverted
    875..902     -  repeat_region  AAV2 ITR (fragment): inverted terminal repeat of adeno-associated virus serotype 2 inverted
    975..1563    -  rep_origin     ori: high-copy-number ColE1/pMB1/pBR322/pUC origin of replication
   1734..2594    -  CDS            AmpR: β-lactamase; bla; confers resistance to ampicillin, carbenicillin, and related antibiotics
   2595..2699    -  promoter       AmpR promoter: bla
   2794..2829    +  CDS            rop (fragment): Rop protein, which maintains plasmids at low copy number; rop
   2931..2980    +  misc_feature   bom (fragment): basis of mobility region from pBR322
   2981..3436    -  rep_origin     f1 ori (sequence partly withheld): f1 bacteriophage origin of replication; arrow indicates direction of (+) strand synthesis
   3455..3506    +  misc_feature   bom (fragment): basis of mobility region from pBR322
   3511..3651    -  repeat_region  AAV2 ITR: inverted terminal repeat of adeno-associated virus serotype 2 inverted
   3756..3867    -  polyA_signal   bGH poly(A) signal: bovine growth hormone polyadenylation signal
   3901..3981    -  CDS            3xHA: three tandem HA epitope tags
   3988..4035    -  CDS            nucleoplasmin NLS: bipartite nuclear localization signal from nucleoplasmin
   4036..7953    -  CDS            AsCpf1: CRISPR-associated protein from Acidaminococcus sp. BV3L6 (Zetsche et al., 2015)
   8042..8269    -  intron         hybrid intron: hybrid between chicken β-actin (CBA) and minute virus of mice (MMV) introns (Gray et al., 2011)
   8270..112     -  promoter       chicken β-actin promoter (across the origin): No description available
