[The description below was written by a language model from this plasmid's Addgene catalogue record and pLannotate feature annotations shown in this document.]
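Description:
pAsCpf1(TATV)(BB) (pY221) is a mammalian expression CRISPR plasmid of about 8.4 kb that delivers both an engineered Cpf1 (Cas12a) nuclease and its crRNA from a single vector. It is built on a pUC-type backbone with a high-copy ColE1/pUC origin and an ampicillin resistance gene for propagation and selection in E. coli, and it also carries an f1 phage origin. The feature table shows one full-length AAV2 inverted terminal repeat downstream of the polyadenylation signal and only short ITR fragments next to the U6 promoter. These appear to be remnants of the parental backbone, and the record does not present the plasmid as an AAV packaging vector.

The main payload is a human codon-optimised AsCpf1 from Acidaminococcus sp. carrying the S542R/K548V/N552R substitutions (the "RVR" variant), which shift PAM recognition to TATV. The depositor notes that it also recognises TTTV and RATR PAMs. Expression is driven by the CBh promoter, annotated here as its component parts: a CMV enhancer, the chicken β-actin promoter and a hybrid CBA/MVM intron. The transcript is terminated by the bGH poly(A) signal. The catalogue lists an N-terminal NLS, and the protein ends in a nucleoplasmin NLS followed by a 3xHA tag, giving nuclear import and epitope detection. A separate human U6 RNA polymerase III promoter drives the crRNA cassette, which contains BbsI sites so that a guide of choice can be inserted (the "BB" in the name).

The plasmid is typically used by transfection into mammalian cells for genome editing at sites that lack the canonical TTTV PAM, extending the targeting range of AsCpf1.
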