Addgene plasmid #89354: pAsCpf1(TATV)(BB) (pY221)
Purpose: Expresses humanized AsCpf1 TATV PAM variant and crRNA guide
Depositing lab: Feng Zhang. Depositing organization: Broad Institute. Publication: Engineered Cpf1 variants with altered PAM specificities. Gao L, Cox DBT, Yan WX, Manteiga JC, Schneider MW, Yamano T, Nishimasu H, Nureki O, Crosetto N, Zhang F. Nat Biotechnol. 2017 Jun 5. doi: 10.1038/nbt.3900. PubMed 28581492.
Backbone
  Vector backbone: pUC ori vector
  Backbone size w/o insert (bp): 4328
  Total vector size (bp): 8435
  Vector type: Mammalian Expression, CRISPR
Growth in bacteria
  Bacterial resistance: Ampicillin, 100 μg/mL
  Growth temperature: 37°C
  Growth strain: NEB Stable
  Copy number: Unknown
Gene/Insert
  Gene/Insert name: Cpf1 RVR variant (alt name: AsCas12a, RVR variant)
  Species: Synthetic; Acidaminococcus sp.
  Insert size (bp): 4107
  Mutation: S542R/K548V/N552R
  Promoter: CBh
  Tag / fusion protein: NLS (N terminal on insert); NLS-3xHA (C terminal on insert)
  Cloning method: Gibson Cloning
  Sequencing primers: 5′ AGGGATGGTTGGTTGGTGGG
Terms and licenses: Academic/Nonprofit Terms; Industry Terms: Not Available to Industry
Depositor comments: This variant also recognizes TTTV and RATR PAMs (R = A or G). Contains a U6-crRNA expression cassette (BbsI restriction sites for guide cloning). For more information on Zhang lab CRISPR plasmids, please refer to www.addgene.org/crispr/zhang/.
How to cite: pAsCpf1(TATV)(BB) (pY221) was a gift from Feng Zhang (Addgene plasmid # 89354 ; http://n2t.net/addgene:89354 ; RRID:Addgene_89354)
